Addgene plasmid #91421: pHH0103_SHANK3-1/1
Purpose: Protein expression and purification of human SH3 domain construct SHANK3-1/1
Depositing lab: Sachdev Sidhu. Depositing organization: University of Toronto. Publication: Comprehensive Analysis of the Human SH3 Domain Family Reveals a Wide Variety of Non-canonical Specificities. Teyra J, Huang H, Jain S, Guan X, Dong A, Liu Y, Tempel W, Min J, Tong Y, Kim PM, Bader GD, Sidhu SS. Structure. 2017 Oct 3;25(10):1598-1610.e3. doi: 10.1016/j.str.2017.07.017. Epub 2017 Sep 7. PubMed 28890361.
Backbone
  Vector backbone: pHH0103
  Vector type: Bacterial Expression
Growth in bacteria
  Bacterial resistance: Ampicillin, 100 μg/mL
  Growth temperature: 37°C
  Growth strain: DH5alpha
  Copy number: Low Copy
Gene/Insert
  Gene/Insert name: SHANK3-1/1
  Species: H. sapiens (human)
  Insert size (bp): 221
  Entrez Gene: SHANK3 (a.k.a. DEL22q13.3, PROSAP2, PSAP2, SCZD15, SPANK-2)
  Cloning method: Restriction Enzyme; 5′ cloning site Sfi1 (unknown if destroyed); 3′ cloning site Not1 (unknown if destroyed)
Terms and licenses: Academic/Nonprofit Terms; Industry Terms: Not Available to Industry
How to cite: pHH0103_SHANK3-1/1 was a gift from Sachdev Sidhu (Addgene plasmid # 91421 ; http://n2t.net/addgene:91421 ; RRID:Addgene_91421)
