[The description below was written by a language model from this plasmid's Addgene catalogue record and pLannotate feature annotations shown in this document.]
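Description:
pHH0103_SHANK3-1/1 is a bacterial expression plasmid of about 6.9 kb, built on the pHH0103 backbone, for producing and purifying the SH3 domain of human SHANK3 in E. coli. It belongs to a set of constructs made for a family-wide analysis of human SH3 domain binding specificities. The plasmid replicates from a ColE1/pBR322-type origin with the adjacent bom region and is selected with ampicillin through the TEM beta-lactamase gene (bla) and its own promoter. The catalogue lists it as low copy. The rop gene appears only as two fragments that flank an f1 phage origin, which suggests the f1 ori was inserted into that locus.

Expression is driven by the strong hybrid tac promoter followed by a lac operator. The plasmid also carries lacI under the up-regulated lacIq promoter, so transcription is repressed until it is induced with IPTG or lactose. The annotated open reading frame components run in order as a 6xHis tag, Schistosoma japonicum glutathione S-transferase and the SHANK3 fragment. This gives an N-terminal His-GST fusion that can be purified by either nickel or glutathione affinity. The insert is recorded as 221 bp, cloned between SfiI and NotI sites. The annotation tool matched 168 nt of it to mouse Shank3, which presumably reflects conservation of this domain, since the record gives the species as human. An fd phage terminator follows the insert.

Downstream lie fragments of M13 gene III, and small tetracycline promoter and resistance fragments are also present. These appear to be remnants of a phagemid and pBR322 lineage, but the record does not assign them any function here.
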