Features (pLannotate 1.2.2; 21 found; start..end, strand, type, name):
     45..122     +  promoter       lacIq promoter: lacI (mutant); In the lacIq allele, a single base change in the promoter boosts expression of the lacI gene about 10-fold.
    123..1205    +  CDS            lacI: lac repressor; lacI; The lac repressor binds to the lac operator to inhibit transcription in E. coli. This inhibition can be relieved by adding lactose or isopropyl-β-D-thiogalactopyranoside (IPTG).
   1218..1239    +  protein_bind   CAP binding site: CAP binding activates transcription in the presence of cAMP. E. coli catabolite activator protein
   1258..1275    +  promoter       tet promoter (fragment): E. coli promoter for tetracycline efflux protein gene
   1448..1476    +  promoter       tac promoter: strong E. coli promoter; hybrid between the trp and lac UV5 promoters
   1484..1500    +  protein_bind   lac operator: The lac repressor binds to the lac operator to inhibit transcription in E. coli. This inhibition can be relieved by adding lactose or isopropyl-β-D-thiogalactopyranoside (IPTG). lac repressor encoded by lacI
   1585..1602    +  CDS            6xHis: 6xHis affinity tag
   1618..2271    +  CDS            GST26_SCHJA: Experimental evidence at protein level: Swiss-Prot protein existence level 1. GST isoenzymes appear to play a central role in the parasite detoxification system. Other functions are also suspected including a role in increasing the solubility of haematin in the parasite gut. From Schistosoma japonicum (Blood fluke).
   2371..2538    +  CDS            Shank3 (fragment): SHAN3_MOUSE - Also known as Kiaa1650, Prosap2. Experimental evidence at protein level: Swiss-Prot protein existence level 1. Major scaffold postsynaptic density protein which interacts with multiple proteins and complexes to orchestrate the dendritic spine and synapse formation, maturation and maintenance. Interconnects receptors of the postsynaptic membrane including NMDA-type and metabotropic glutamate receptors via complexes with GKAP/PSD-95 and HOMER, respectively, and the actin-based cytoskeleton. Plays a role in the structural and functional organization of the dendritic spine and synapt
   2554..2601    +  terminator     fd terminator (sequence withheld): central terminator from bacteriophage fd (Otsuka and Kunisawa, 1982)
   2606..2818    +  CDS            M13 gene III (fragment) (sequence partly withheld): pIII; III; minor coat protein
   2833..3303    +  CDS            M13 gene III (fragment) (sequence partly withheld): pIII; III; minor coat protein
   3325..3395    +  CDS            TcR (fragment): tetracycline efflux protein; tet; confers resistance to tetracycline
   3637..4017    -  CDS            YPB1_ECOLX: Protein predicted: Swiss-Prot protein existence level 4. From Escherichia coli.
   4034..4185    +  CDS            rop (fragment): Rop protein, which maintains plasmids at low copy number; rop
   4221..4649    -  rep_origin     f1 ori (sequence partly withheld): f1 bacteriophage origin of replication; arrow indicates direction of (+) strand synthesis
   4658..4697    +  CDS            rop (fragment): Rop protein, which maintains plasmids at low copy number; rop
   4799..4939    +  misc_feature   bom: basis of mobility region from pBR322
   5125..5712    -  rep_origin     ori: high-copy-number ColE1/pMB1/pBR322/pUC origin of replication
   5886..6743    -  CDS            bla: BLAT_ECOLX - Experimental evidence at protein level: Swiss-Prot protein existence level 1. TEM-type are the most prevalent beta-lactamases in enterobacteria; they hydrolyze the beta-lactam bond in susceptible beta-lactam antibiotics, thus conferring resistance to penicillins and cephalosporins. TEM-3 and TEM-4 are capable of hydrolyzing cefotaxime and ceftazidime. TEM-5 is capable of hydrolyzing ceftazidime. TEM-6 is capable of hydrolyzing ceftazidime and aztreonam. TEM-8/CAZ-2, TEM- 16/CAZ-7 and TEM-24/CAZ-6 are markedly active against ceftazidime. IRT- 4 shows resistance to beta-lactamase in
   6744..6848    -  promoter       AmpR promoter: bla
>Addgene plasmid #91421 | pHH0103_SHANK3-1/1 | addgene full sequence | sequence record 192283 | Addgene NGS Result
AAAAATAGGCGTATCACGAGGCCCTTTCGTCTTCAAGAATTCCCGACACCATCGAATGGTGCAAAACCTT
TCGCGGTATGGCATGATAGCGCCCGGAAGAGAGTCAATTCAGGGTGGTGAATGTGAAACCAGTAACGTTA
TACGATGTCGCAGAGTATGCCGGTGTCTCTTATCAGACCGTTTCCCGCGTGGTGAACCAGGCCAGCCACG
TTTCTGCGAAAACGCGGGAAAAAGTGGAAGCGGCGATGGCGGAGCTGAATTACATTCCCAACCGCGTGGC
ACAACAACTGGCGGGCAAACAGTCGTTGCTGATTGGCGTTGCCACCTCCAGTCTGGCCCTGCACGCGCCG
TCGCAAATTGTCGCGGCGATTAAATCTCGCGCCGATCAACTGGGTGCCAGCGTGGTGGTGTCGATGGTAG
AACGAAGCGGCGTCGAAGCCTGTAAAGCGGCGGTGCACAATCTTCTCGCGCAACGCGTCAGTGGGCTGAT
CATTAACTATCCGCTGGATGACCAGGATGCCATTGCTGTGGAAGCTGCCTGCACTAATGTTCCGGCGTTA
TTTCTTGATGTCTCTGACCAGACACCCATCAACAGTATTATTTTCTCCCATGAAGACGGTACGCGACTGG
GCGTGGAGCATCTGGTCGCATTGGGTCACCAGCAAATCGCGCTGTTAGCGGGCCCATTAAGTTCTGTCTC
GGCGCGTCTGCGTCTGGCTGGCTGGCATAAATATCTCACTCGCAATCAAATTCAGCCGATAGCGGAACGG
GAAGGCGACTGGAGTGCCATGTCCGGTTTTCAACAAACCATGCAAATGCTGAATGAGGGCATCGTTCCCA
CTGCGATGCTGGTTGCCAACGATCAGATGGCGCTGGGCGCAATGCGCGCCATTACCGAGTCCGGGCTGCG
CGTTGGTGCGGATATCTCGGTAGTGGGATACGACGATACCGAAGACAGCTCATGTTATATCCCGCCGTTA
ACCACCATCAAACAGGATTTTCGCCTGCTGGGGCAAACCAGCGTGGACCGCTTGCTGCAACTCTCTCAGG
GCCAGGCGGTGAAGGGCAATCAGCTGTTGCCCGTCTCACTGGTGAAAAGAAAAACCACCCTGGCGCCCAA
TACGCAAACCGCCTCTCCCCGCGCGTTGGCCGATTCATTAATGCAGCTGGCACGACAGGTTTCCCGACTG
GAAAGCGGGCAGTGAGCGCAACGCAATTAATGTAAGTTAGCTCACTCATTAGGCACAATTCTCATGTTTG
ACAGCTTATCATCGACTGCACGGTGCACCAATGCTTCTGGCGTCAGGCAGCCATCGGAAGCTGTGGTATG
GCTGTGCAGGTCGTAAATCACTGCATAATTCGTGTCGCTCAAGGCGCACTCCCGTTCTGGATAATGTTTT
TTGCGCCGACATCATAACGGTTCTGGCAAATATTCTGAAATGAGCTGTTGACAATTAATCATCGGCTCGT
ATAATGTGTGGAATTGTGAGCGGATAACAATTTCACACAGGAAACAGCCAGTCCGTTTAGGTGTTTTCAC
GAGCACTTCACCAACAAGGACCATAGATTATGAAAATCGAAGAACACCATCACCATCACCATTCCAGCGG
TAAGCTTATGTCCCCTATACTAGGTTATTGGAAAATTAAGGGCCTTGTGCAACCCACTCGACTTCTTTTG
GAATATCTTGAAGAAAAATATGAAGAGCATTTGTATGAGCGCGATGAAGGTGATAAATGGCGAAACAAAA
AGTTTGAATTGGGTTTGGAGTTTCCCAATCTTCCTTATTATATTGATGGTGATGTTAAATTAACACAGTC
TATGGCCATCATACGTTATATAGCTGACAAGCACAACATGTTGGGTGGTTGTCCAAAAGAGCGTGCAGAG
ATTTCAATGCTTGAAGGAGCGGTTTTGGATATTAGATACGGTGTTTCGAGAATTGCATATAGTAAAGACT
TTGAAACTCTCAAAGTTGATTTTCTTAGCAAGCTACCTGAAATGCTGAAAATGTTCGAAGATCGTTTATG
TCATAAAACATATTTAAATGGTGATCATGTAACCCATCCTGACTTCATGTTGTATGACGCTCTTGATGTT
GTTTTATACATGGACCCAATGTGCCTGGATGCGTTCCCAAAATTAGTTTGTTTTAAAAAACGTATTGAAG
CTATCCCACAAATTGATAAGTACTTGAAATCCAGCAAGTATATAGCATGGCCTTTGCAGGGCTGGCAAGC
CACGTTTGGTGGTGGCGACCATCCTCCAAAATCGGATCTGGAAGTTCTGTTCCAGGGGCCCCTGTCCAGC
GGTCTGGTTCCGCGTGGTTCCGGTACCGCGGCCCAGCCGGCCATGGCCCAGGGCGCGCTGCGTAAATTCA
TTGCCGTTAAAGCCCATTCTCCACAGGGTGAAGGTGAAATTCCACTGCATCGTGGTGAAGCCGTTAAAGT
CCTGTCCATTGGTGAAGGTGGTTTTTGGGAAGGTACGGTCAAAGGTCGTACCGGTTGGTTTCCAGCCGAT
TGTGTTGAAGAAGTCCAGGCGGCCGCATA
[142 nt withheld, positions 2550-2691]
C
[98 nt withheld, positions 2693-2790]
AGTTTGTACTGGTGACGAAACTCAGTGTCTAGCTAGAGTGGC
[149 nt withheld, positions 2833-2981]
T
[41 nt withheld, positions 2983-3023]
T
[62 nt withheld, positions 3025-3086]
A
[35 nt withheld, positions 3088-3122]
CCTCCCTCAATCGGTTGAATGTCGCCCTTTTGTCTTTGGCGCTGGTAAACCATATGAA
[86 nt withheld, positions 3181-3266]
T
[54 nt withheld, positions 3268-3321]
CTAGCGCCGCCCTATACCTTGTCTGCCTCCCCGCGTTGCGTCGCGGTGCATGGAGCCGGGCCACCTCGAC
CTGAATGGAAGCCGGCGGCACCTCGCTAACGGATTCACCACTCCAAGAATTGGAGCCAATCAATTCTTGC
GGAGAACTGTGAATGCGCAAACCAACCCTTGGCAGAACATATCCATCGCGTCCGCCATCTCCAGCAGCCG
CACGCGGCGCATCTCGGGCAGCGTTGGGTCCTGGCCACGGGTGCGCATGATCGTGCTCCTGTCGTTGAGG
ACCCGGCTAGGCTGGCGGGGTTGCCTTACTGGTTAGCAGAATGAATCACCGATACGCGAGCGAACGTGAA
GCGACTGCTGCTGCAAAACGTCTGCGACCTGAGCAACAACATGAATGGTCTTCGGTTTCCGTGTTTCGTA
AAGTCTGGAAACGCGGAAGTCAGCGCCCTGCACCATTATGTTCCGGATCTGCATCGCAGGATGCTGCTGG
CTACCCTGTGGAACACCTACATCTGTATTAACGAAGCGCTGGCATTGACCCTGAGTGATTTTTCTCTGGT
CCCGCCGCATCCATACCGCCAGTTGTTTACCCTCACAACGTTCCAGTAACCGGGCATGTTCATCATCAGT
AACCCGTATCGTGAGCATCCTCTCTCGTTTCATCGGTATCATTACCCCCATGAACAGAAATCCCCCTTAC
ACGGAGGCATCAGTGACCAAACAGGAAAAAACCGCCCTTAACATGGCCCGCTTTATCAGAAGCCAGACAT
TAACGCTTCTGGAGAAACTCAACGAGCTGGACGCGGATGAACAGGCAGACATCTGTGAATCGCTTCACGA
CCACGCTGATGAGCTTTACCGCAGGATCCGCGAAATTGTAAGCGTTAATATTTTGTTAAAATTCGCGTTA
AATTTTTGTTAAATCAGCTCATTTTTTAACCAATAGGCCGAAATCGGCAAAATCCCTTATAAATCAAAAG
AATAGACCGAGATAGGGT
[37 nt withheld, positions 4320-4356]
AAAGAACGTGGACTCCAACGTCAAAGG
[49 nt withheld, positions 4384-4432]
T
[91 nt withheld, positions 4434-4524]
G
[124 nt withheld, positions 4526-4649]
CGCGGATCCTGCCTCGCGCGTTTCGGTGATGACGGTGAAAACCTCTGACACATGCAGCTCCCGGAGACGG
TCACAGCTTGTCTGTAAGCGGATGCCGGGAGCAGACAAGCCCGTCAGGGCGCGTCAGCGGGTGTTGGCGG
GTGTCGGGGCGCAGCCATGACCCAGTCACGTAGCGATAGCGGAGTGTATACTGGCTTAACTATGCGGCAT
CAGAGCAGATTGTACTGAGAGTGCACCATATGCGGTGTGAAATACCGCACAGATGCGTAAGGAGAAAATA
CCGCATCAGGCGCTCTTCCGCTTCCTCGCTCACTGACTCGCTGCGCTCGGTCGTTCGGCTGCGGCGAGCG
GTATCAGCTCACTCAAAGGCGGTAATACGGTTATCCACAGAATCAGGGGATAACGCAGGAAAGAACATGT
GAGCAAAAGGCCAGCAAAAGGCCAGGAACCGTAAAAAGGCCGCGTTGCTGGCGTTTTTCCATAGGCTCCG
CCCCCCTGACGAGCATCACAAAAATCGACGCTCAAGTCAGAGGTGGCGAAACCCGACAGGACTATAAAGA
TACCAGGGTTTCCCCCTGGAAGCTCCCTCGTGCGCTCTCCTGTTCCGACCCTGCCGCTTACCGGATACCT
GTCCGCCTTTCTCCCTTCGGGAAGCGTGGCGCTTTCTCATAGCTCACGCTGTAGGTATCTCAGTTCGGTG
TAGGTCGTTCGCTCCAAGCTGGGCTGTGTGCACGAACCCCCCGTTCAGCCCGACCGCTGCGCCTTATCCG
GTAACTATCGTCTTGAGTCCAACCCGGTAAGACACGACTTATCGCCACTGGCAGCAGCCACTGGTAACAG
GATTAGCAGAGCGAGGTATGTAGGCGGTGCTACAGAGTTCTTGAAGTGGTGGCCTAACTACGGCTACACT
AGAAGGACAGTATTTGGTATCTGCGCTCTGCTGAAGCCAGTTACCTTCGGAAAAAGAGTTGGTAGCTCTT
GATCCGGCAAACAAACCACCGCTGGTAGCGGTGGTTTTTTTGTTTGCAAGCAGCAGATTACGCGCAGAAA
AAAAGGATCTCAAGAAGATCCTTTGATCTTTTCTACGGGGTCTGACGCTCAGTGGAACGAAAACTCACGT
TAAGGGATTTTGGTCATGAGATTATCAAAAAGGATCTTCACCTAGATCCTTTTAAATTAAAAATGAAGTT
TTAAATCAATCTAAAGTATATATGAGTAAACTTGGTCTGACAGTTACCAATGCTTAATCAGTGAGGCACC
TATCTCAGCGATCTGTCTATTTCGTTCATCCATAGTTGCCTGACTCCCCGTCGTGTAGATAACTACGATA
CGGGAGGGCTTACCATCTGGCCCCAGTGCTGCAATGATACCGCGAGACCCACGCTCACCGGCTCCAGATT
TATCAGCAATAAACCAGCCAGCCGGAAGGGCCGAGCGCAGAAGTGGTCCTGCAACTTTATCCGCCTCCAT
CCAGTCTATTAATTGTTGCCGGGAAGCTAGAGTAAGTAGTTCGCCAGTTAATAGTTTGCGCAACGTTGTT
GCCATTGCTGCAGGCATCGTGGTGTCACGCTCGTCGTTTGGTATGGCTTCATTCAGCTCCGGTTCCCAAC
GATCAAGGCGAGTTACATGATCCCCCATATTGTGCAAAAAAGCGGTTAGCTCCTTCGGTCCTCCGATCGT
TGTCAGAAGTAAGTTGGCCGCAGTGTTATCACTCATGGTTATGGCAGCACTGCATAATTCTCTTACTGTC
ATGCCATCCGTAAGATGCTTTTCTGTGACTGGTGAGTACTCAACCAAGTCATTCTGAGAATAGTGTATGC
GGCGACCGAGTTGCTCTTGCCCGGCGTCAACACGGGATAATACCGCGCCACATAGCAGAACTTTAAAAGT
GCTCATCATTGGAAAACGTTCTTCGGGGCGAAAACTCTCAAGGATCTTACCGCTGTTGAGATCCAGTTCG
ATGTAACCCACTCGTGCACCCAACTGATCTTCAGCATCTTTTACTTTCACCAGCGTTTCTGGGTGAGCAA
AAACAGGAAGGCAAAATGCCGCAAAAAAGGGAATAAGGGCGACACGGAAATGTTGAATACTCATACTCTT
CCTTTTTCAATATTATTGAAGCATTTATCAGGGTTATTGTCTCATGAGCGGATACATATTTGAATGTATT
TAGAAAAATAAACAAATAGGGGTTCCGCGCACATTTCCCCGAAAAGTGCCACCTGACGTCTAAGAAACCA
TTATTATCATGACATTAACCTAT
