>Addgene plasmid #91421 | pHH0103_SHANK3-1/1 | depositor partial sequence | sequence record 175909 | insert sequence
GGTACCGAATTCGGATCCGCGCGCTGCGTAAATTCATTGCCGTTAAAGCCCATTCTCCACAGGGTGAAGG
TGAAATTCCACTGCATCGTGGTGAAGCCGTTAAAGTCCTGTCCATTGGTGAAGGTGGTTTTTGGGAAGGT
ACGGTCAAAGGTCGTACCGGTTGGTTTCCAGCCGATTGTGTTGAAGAAGTCCAGGCGGCCGCTAGCTAAG
TCGACGAGCTC
